>Addgene plasmid #107128 | pLVX-IRES Hyg SMAD4 | addgene full sequence | sequence record 204300 | Addgene NGS Result
TGGAAGGGCTAATTCACTCCCAAAGAAGACAAGATATCCTTGATCTGTGGATCTACCACACACAAGGCTA
CTTCCCTGATTAGCAGAACTACACACCAGGGCCAGGGGTCAGATATCCACTGACCTTTGGATGGTGCTAC
AAGCTAGTACCAGTTGAGCCAGATAAGGTAGAAGAGGCCAATAAAGGAGAGAACACCAGCTTGTTACACC
CTGTGAGCCTGCATGGGATGGATGACCCGGAGAGAGAAGTGTTAGAGTGGAGGTTTGACAGCCGCCTAGC
ATTTCATCACGTGGCCCGAGAGCTGCATCCGGAGTACTTCAAGAACTGCTGATATCGAGCTTGCTACAAG
GGACTTTCCGCTGGGGACTTTCCAGGGAGGCGTGGCCTGGGCGGGACTGGGGAGTGGCGAGCCCTCAGAT
CCTGCATATAAGCAGCTGCTTTTTGCCTGTACTGGGTCTCTCTGGTTAGACCAGATCTGAGCCTGGGAGC
TCTCTGGCTAACTAGGGAACCCACTGCTTAAGCCTCAATAAAGCTTGCCTTGAGTGCTTCAAGTAGTGTG
TGCCCGTCTGTTGTGTGACTCTGGTAACTAGAGATCCCTCAGACCCTTTTAGTCAGTGTGGAAAATCTCT
AGCAGTGGCGCCCGAACAGGGACTTGAAAGCGAAAGGGAAACCAGAGGAGCTCTCTCGACGCAGGACTCG
GCTTGCTGAAGCGCGCACGGCAAGAGGCGAGGGGCGGCGACTGGTGAGTACGCCAAAAATTTTGACTAGC
GGAGGCTAGAAGGAGAGAGATGGGTGCGAGAGCGTCAGTATTAAGCGGGGGAGAATTAGATCGCGATGGG
AAAAAATTCGGTTAAGGCCAGGGGGAAAGAAAAAATATAAATTAAAACATATAGTATGGGCAAGCAGGGA
GCTAGAACGATTCGCAGTTAATCCTGGCCTGTTAGAAACATCAGAAGGCTGTAGACAAATACTGGGACAG
CTACAACCATCCCTTCAGACAGGATCAGAAGAACTTAGATCATTATATAATACAGTAGCAACCCTCTATT
GTGTGCATCAAAGGATAGAGATAAAAGACACCAAGGAAGCTTTAGACAAGATAGAGGAAGAGCAAAACAA
AAGTAAGACCACCGCACAGCAAGCGGCCGGCCGCTGATCTTCAGACCTGGAGGAGGAGATATGAGGGACA
ATTGGAGAAGTGAATTATATAAATATAAAGTAGTAAAAATTGAACCATTAGGAGTAGCACCCACCAAGGC
AAAGAGAAGAGTGGTGCAGAGAGAAAAAAGAGCAGTGGGAATAGGAGCTTTGTTCCTTGGGTTCTTGGGA
GCAGCAGGAAGCACTATGGGCGCAGCGTCAATGACGCTGACGGTACAGGCCAGACAATTATTGTCTGGTA
TAGTGCAGCAGCAGAACAATTTGCTGAGGGCTATTGAGGCGCAACAGCATCTGTTGCAACTCACAGTCTG
GGGCATCAAGCAGCTCCAGGCAAGAATCCTGGCTGTGGAAAGATACCTAAAGGATCAACAGCTCCTGGGG
ATTTGGGGTTGCTCTGGAAAACTCATTTGCACCACTGCTGTGCCTTGGAATGCTAGTTGGAGTAATAAAT
CTCTGGAACAGATTTGGAATCACACGACCTGGATGGAGTGGGACAGAGAAATTAACAATTACACAAGCTT
AATACACTCCTTAATTGAAGAATCGCAAAACCAGCAAGAAAAGAATGAACAAGAATTATTGGAATTAGAT
AAATGGGCAAGTTTGTGGAATTGGTTTAACATAACAAATTGGCTGTGGTATATAAAATTATTCATAATGA
TAGTAGGAGGCTTGGTAGGTTTAAGAATAGTTTTTGCTGTACTTTCTATAGTGAATAGAGTTAGGCAGGG
ATATTCACCATTATCGTTTCAGACCCACCTCCCAACCCCGAGGGGACCCGACAGGCCCGAAGGAATAGAA
GAAGAAGGTGGAGAGAGAGACAGAGACAGATCCATTCGATTAGTGAACGGATCTCGACGGTATCGCCTTT
AAAAGAAAAGGGGGGATTGGGGGGTACAGTGCAGGGGAAAGAATAGTAGACATAATAGCAACAGACATAC
AAACTAAAGAATTACAAAAACAAATTACAAAAATTCAAAATTTTCGGGTTTATTACAGGGACAGCAGAGA
TCCAGTTTATCGATAAGCTTGGGAGTTCCGCGTTACATAACTTACGGTAAATGGCCCGCCTGGCTGACCG
CCCAACGACCCCCGCCCATTGACGTCAATAATGACGTATGTTCCCATAGTAACGCCAATAGGGACTTTCC
ATTGACGTCAATGGGTGGAGTATTTACGGTAAACTGCCCACTTGGCAGTACATCAAGTGTATCATATGCC
AAGTACGCCCCCTATTGACGTCAATGACGGTAAATGGCCCGCCTGGCATTATGCCCAGTACATGACCTTA
TGGGACTTTCCTACTTGGCAGTACATCTACGTATTAGTCATCGCTATTACCATGGTGATGCGGTTTTGGC
AGTACATCAATGGGCGTGGATAGCGGTTTGACTCACGGGGATTTCCAAGTCTCCACCCCATTGACGTCAA
TGGGAGTTTGTTTTGGCACCAAAATCAACGGGACTTTCCAAAATGTCGTAACAACTCCGCCCCATTGACG
CAAATGGGCGGTAGGCGTGTACGGTGGGAGGTCTATATAAGCAGAGCTCGTTTAGTGAACCGTCAGATCG
CCTGGAGACGCCATCCACGCTGTTTTGACCTCCATAGAAGACACCGACTCTACTAGAGGATCTATTTCCG
GTGAATTCCTCGGATCCGCCACCATGGATTACAAGGACGACGATGACAAGATGGACAATATGTCTATTAC
GAATACACCAACAAGTAATGATGCCTGTCTGAGCATTGTGCATAGTTTGATGTGCCATAGACAAGGTGGA
GAGAGTGAAACATTTGCAAAAAGAGCAATTGAAAGTTTGGTAAAGAAGCTGAAGGAGAAAAAAGATGAAT
TGGATTCTTTAATAACAGCTATAACTACAAATGGAGCTCATCCTAGTAAATGTGTTACCATACAGAGAAC
ATTGGATGGGAGGCTTCAGGTGGCTGGTCGGAAAGGATTTCCTCATGTGATCTATGCCCGTCTCTGGAGG
TGGCCTGATCTTCACAAAAATGAACTAAAACATGTTAAATATTGTCAGTATGCGTTTGACTTAAAATGTG
ATAGTGTCTGTGTGAATCCATATCACTACGAACGAGTTGTATCACCTGGAATTGATCTCTCAGGATTAAC
ACTGCAGAGTAATGCTCCATCAAGTATGATGGTGAAGGATGAATATGTGCATGACTTTGAGGGACAGCCA
TCGTTGTCCACTGAAGGACATTCAATTCAAACCATCCAGCATCCACCAAGTAATCGTGCATCGACAGAGA
CATACAGCACCCCAGCTCTGTTAGCCCCATCTGAGTCTAATGCTACCAGCACTGCCAACTTTCCCAACAT
TCCTGTGGCTTCCACAAGTCAGCCTGCCAGTATACTGGGGGGCAGCCATAGTGAAGGACTGTTGCAGATA
GCATCAGGGCCTCAGCCAGGACAGCAGCAGAATGGATTTACTGGTCAGCCAGCTACTTACCATCATAACA
GCACTACCACCTGGACTGGAAGTAGGACTGCACCATACACACCTAATTTGCCTCACCACCAAAACGGCCA
TCTTCAGCACCACCCGCCTATGCCGCCCCATCCCGGACATTACTGGCCTGTTCACAATGAGCTTGCATTC
CAGCCTCCCATTTCCAATCATCCTGCTCCTGAGTATTGGTGTTCCATTGCTTACTTTGAAATGGATGTTC
AGGTAGGAGAGACATTTAAGGTTCCTTCAAGCTGCCCTATTGTTACTGTTGATGGATACGTGGACCCTTC
TGGAGGAGATCGCTTTTGTTTGGGTCAACTCTCCAATGTCCACAGGACAGAAGCCATTGAGAGAGCAAGG
TTGCACATAGGCAAAGGTGTGCAGTTGGAATGTAAAGGTGAAGGTGATGTTTGGGTCAGGTGCCTTAGTG
ACCACGCGGTCTTTGTACAGAGTTACTACTTAGACAGAGAAGCTGGGCGTGCACCTGGAGATGCTGTTCA
TAAGATCTACCCAAGTGCATATATAAAGGTCTTTGATTTGCGTCAGTGTCATCGACAGATGCAGCAGCAG
GCGGCTACTGCACAAGCTGCAGCAGCTGCCCAGGCAGCAGCCGTGGCAGGAAACATCCCTGGCCCAGGAT
CAGTAGGTGGAATAGCTCCAGCTATCAGTCTGTCAGCTGCTGCTGGAATTGGTGTTGATGACCTTCGTCG
CTTATGCATACTCAGGATGAGTTTTGTGAAAGGCTGGGGACCGGATTACCCAAGACAGAGCATCAAAGAA
ACACCTTGCTGGATTGAAATTCACTTACACCGGGCCCTCCAGCTCCTAGACGAAGTACTTCATACCATGC
CGATTGCAGACCCACAACCTTTAGACTGAGAATTCGAGACTAGTTCTAGAGCGGCCGCGGATCCCGCCCC
TCTCCCTCCCCCCCCCCTAACGTTACTGGCCGAAGCCGCTTGGAATAAGGCCGGTGTGCGTTTGTCTATA
TGTTATTTTCCACCATATTGCCGTCTTTTGGCAATGTGAGGGCCCGGAAACCTGGCCCTGTCTTCTTGAC
GAGCATTCCTAGGGGTCTTTCCCCTCTCGCCAAAGGAATGCAAGGTCTGTTGAATGTCGTGAAGGAAGCA
GTTCCTCTGGAAGCTTCTTGAAGACAAACAACGTCTGTAGCGACCCTTTGCAGGCAGCGGAACCCCCCAC
CTGGCGACAGGTGCCTCTGCGGCCAAAAGCCACGTGTATAAGATACACCTGCAAAGGCGGCACAACCCCA
GTGCCACGTTGTGAGTTGGATAGTTGTGGAAAGAGTCAAATGGCTCTCCTCAAGCGTATTCAACAAGGGG
CTGAAGGATGCCCAGAAGGTACCCCATTGTATGGGATCTGATCTGGGGCCTCGGTGCACATGCTTTACAT
GTGTTTAGTCGAGGTTAAAAAAACGTCTAGGCCCCCCGAACCACGGGGACGTGGTTTTCCTTTGAAAAAC
ACGATGATAAGCTTGCCACAACCCGTACCAAAGATGGATAGATCCGGAAAGCCTGAACTCACCGCGACGT
CTGTCGAGAAGTTTCTGATCGAAAAGTTCGACAGCGTCTCCGACCTGATGCAGCTCTCGGAGGGCGAAGA
ATCTCGTGCTTTCAGCTTCGATGTAGGAGGGCGTGGATATGTCCTGCGGGTAAATAGCTGCGCCGATGGT
TTCTACAAAGATCGTTATGTTTATCGGCACTTTGCATCGGCCGCGCTCCCGATTCCGGAAGTGCTTGACA
TTGGGGAATTCAGCGAGAGCCTGACCTATTGCATCTCCCGCCGTGCACAGGGTGTCACGTTGCAAGACCT
GCCTGAAACCGAACTGCCCGCTGTTCTGCAGCCGGTCGCGGAGGCCATGGATGCGATCGCTGCGGCCGAT
CTTAGCCAGACGAGCGGGTTCGGCCCATTCGGACCGCAAGGAATCGGTCAATACACTACATGGCGTGATT
TCATATGCGCGATTGCTGATCCCCATGTGTATCACTGGCAAACTGTGATGGACGACACCGTCAGTGCGTC
CGTCGCGCAGGCTCTCGATGAGCTGATGCTTTGGGCCGAGGACTGCCCCGAAGTCCGGCACCTCGTGCAC
GCGGATTTCGGCTCCAACAATGTCCTGACGGACAATGGCCGCATAACAGCGGTCATTGACTGGAGCGAGG
CGATGTTCGGGGATTCCCAATACGAGGTCGCCAACATCTTCTTCTGGAGGCCGTGGTTGGCTTGTATGGA
GCAGCAGACGCGCTACTTCGAGCGGAGGCATCCGGAGCTTGCAGGATCGCCGCGGCTCCGGGCGTATATG
CTCCGCATTGGTCTTGACCAACTCTATCAGAGCTTGGTTGACGGCAATTTCGATGATGCAGCTTGGGCGC
AGGGTCGATGCGACGCAATCGTCCGATCCGGAGCCGGGACTGTCGGGCGTACACAAATCGCCCGCAGAAG
CGCGGCCGTCTGGACCGATGGCTGTGTAGAAGTACTCGCCGATAGTGGAAACCGACGCCCCAGCACTCGT
CCGAGGGCAAAGGAATAGACGCGTCTGGAACAATCAACCTCTGGATTACAAAATTTGTGAAAGATTGACT
GGTATTCTTAACTATGTTGCTCCTTTTACGCTATGTGGATACGCTGCTTTAATGCCTTTGTATCATGCTA
TTGCTTCCCGTATGGCTTTCATTTTCTCCTCCTTGTATAAATCCTGGTTGCTGTCTCTTTATGAGGAGTT
GTGGCCCGTTGTCAGGCAACGTGGCGTGGTGTGCACTGTGTTTGCTGACGCAACCCCCACTGGTTGGGGC
ATTGCCACCACCTGTCAGCTCCTTTCCGGGACTTTCGCTTTCCCCCTCCCTATTGCCACGGCGGAACTCA
TCGCCGCCTGCCTTGCCCGCTGCTGGACAGGGGCTCGGCTGTTGGGCACTGACAATTCCGTGGTGTTGTC
GGGGAAGCTGACGTCCTTTCCATGGCTGCTCGCCTGTGTTGCCACCTGGATTCTGCGCGGGACGTCCTTC
TGCTACGTCCCTTCGGCCCTCAATCCAGCGGACCTTCCTTCCCGCGGCCTGCTGCCGGCTCTGCGGCCTC
TTCCGCGTCTTCGCCTTCGCCCTCAGACGAGTCGGATCTCCCTTTGGGCCGCCTCCCCGCCTGGAATTAA
TTCTGCAGTCGAGACCTAGAAAAACATGGAGCAATCACAAGTAGCAATACAGCAGCTACCAATGCTGATT
GTGCCTGGCTAGAAGCACAAGAGGAGGAGGAGGTGGGTTTTCCAGTCACACCTCAGGTACCTTTAAGACC
AATGACTTACAAGGCAGCTGTAGATCTTAGCCACTTTTTAAAAGAAAAGAGGGGACTGGAAGGGCTAATT
CACTCCCAACGAAGACAAGATATCCTTGATCTGTGGATCTACCACACACAAGGCTACTTCCCTGATTAGC
AGAACTACACACCAGGGCCAGGGGTCAGATATCCACTGACCTTTGGATGGTGCTACAAGCTAGTACCAGT
TGAGCCAGATAAGGTAGAAGAGGCCAATAAAGGAGAGAACACCAGCTTGTTACACCCTGTGAGCCTGCAT
GGGATGGATGACCCGGAGAGAGAAGTGTTAGAGTGGAGGTTTGACAGCCGCCTAGCATTTCATCACGTGG
CCCGAGAGCTGCATCCGGAGTACTTCAAGAACTGCTGATATCGAGCTTGCTACAAGGGACTTTCCGCTGG
GGACTTTCCAGGGAGGCGTGGCCTGGGCGGGACTGGGGAGTGGCGAGCCCTCAGATCCTGCATATAAGCA
GCTGCTTTTTGCCTGTACTGGGTCTCTCTGGTTAGACCAGATCTGAGCCTGGGAGCTCTCTGGCTAACTA
GGGAACCCACTGCTTAAGCCTCAATAAAGCTTGCCTTGAGTGCTTCAAGTAGTGTGTGCCCGTCTGTTGT
GTGACTCTGGTAACTAGAGATCCCTCAGACCCTTTTAGTCAGTGTGGAAAATCTCTAGCAGTAGTAGTTC
ATGTCATCTTATTATTCAGTATTTATAACTTGCAAAGAAATGAATATCAGAGAGTGAGAGGCCTTGACAT
TGCTAGCGTTTACCGTCGACCTCTAGCTAGAGCTTGGCGTAATCATGGTCATAGCTGTTTCCTGTGTGAA
ATTGTTATCCGCTCACAATTCCACACAACATACGAGCCGGAAGCATAAAGTGTAAAGCCTGGGGTGCCTA
ATGAGTGAGCTAACTCACATTAATTGCGTTGCGCTCACTGCCCGCTTTCCAGTCGGGAAACCTGTCGTGC
CAGCTGCATTAATGAATCGGCCAACGCGCGGGGAGAGGCGGTTTGCGTATTGGGCGCTCTTCCGCTTCCT
CGCTCACTGACTCGCTGCGCTCGGTCGTTCGGCTGCGGCGAGCGGTATCAGCTCACTCAAAGGCGGTAAT
ACGGTTATCCACAGAATCAGGGGATAACGCAGGAAAGAACATGTGAGCAAAAGGCCAGCAAAAGGCCAGG
AACCGTAAAAAGGCCGCGTTGCTGGCGTTTTTCCATAGGCTCCGCCCCCCTGACGAGCATCACAAAAATC
GACGCTCAAGTCAGAGGTGGCGAAACCCGACAGGACTATAAAGATACCAGGCGTTTCCCCCTGGAAGCTC
CCTCGTGCGCTCTCCTGTTCCGACCCTGCCGCTTACCGGATACCTGTCCGCCTTTCTCCCTTCGGGAAGC
GTGGCGCTTTCTCATAGCTCACGCTGTAGGTATCTCAGTTCGGTGTAGGTCGTTCGCTCCAAGCTGGGCT
GTGTGCACGAACCCCCCGTTCAGCCCGACCGCTGCGCCTTATCCGGTAACTATCGTCTTGAGTCCAACCC
GGTAAGACACGACTTATCGCCACTGGCAGCAGCCACTGGTAACAGGATTAGCAGAGCGAGGTATGTAGGC
GGTGCTACAGAGTTCTTGAAGTGGTGGCCTAACTACGGCTACACTAGAAGAACAGTATTTGGTATCTGCG
CTCTGCTGAAGCCAGTTACCTTCGGAAAAAGAGTTGGTAGCTCTTGATCCGGCAAACAAACCACCGCTGG
TAGCGGTGGTTTTTTTGTTTGCAAGCAGCAGATTACGCGCAGAAAAAAAGGATCTCAAGAAGATCCTTTG
ATCTTTTCTACGGGGTCTGACGCTCAGTGGAACGAAAACTCACGTTAAGGGATTTTGGTCATGAGATTAT
CAAAAAGGATCTTCACCTAGATCCTTTTAAATTAAAAATGAAGTTTTAAATCAATCTAAAGTATATATGA
GTAAACTTGGTCTGACAGTTACCAATGCTTAATCAGTGAGGCACCTATCTCAGCGATCTGTCTATTTCGT
TCATCCATAGTTGCCTGACTCCCCGTCGTGTAGATAACTACGATACGGGAGGGCTTACCATCTGGCCCCA
GTGCTGCAATGATACCGCGAGACCCACGCTCACCGGCTCCAGATTTATCAGCAATAAACCAGCCAGCCGG
AAGGGCCGAGCGCAGAAGTGGTCCTGCAACTTTATCCGCCTCCATCCAGTCTATTAATTGTTGCCGGGAA
GCTAGAGTAAGTAGTTCGCCAGTTAATAGTTTGCGCAACGTTGTTGCCATTGCTACAGGCATCGTGGTGT
CACGCTCGTCGTTTGGTATGGCTTCATTCAGCTCCGGTTCCCAACGATCAAGGCGAGTTACATGATCCCC
CATGTTGTGCAAAAAAGCGGTTAGCTCCTTCGGTCCTCCGATCGTTGTCAGAAGTAAGTTGGCCGCAGTG
TTATCACTCATGGTTATGGCAGCACTGCATAATTCTCTTACTGTCATGCCATCCGTAAGATGCTTTTCTG
TGACTGGTGAGTACTCAACCAAGTCATTCTGAGAATAGTGTATGCGGCGACCGAGTTGCTCTTGCCCGGC
GTCAATACGGGATAATACCGCGCCACATAGCAGAACTTTAAAAGTGCTCATCATTGGAAAACGTTCTTCG
GGGCGAAAACTCTCAAGGATCTTACCGCTGTTGAGATCCAGTTCGATGTAACCCACTCGTGCACCCAACT
GATCTTCAGCATCTTTTACTTTCACCAGCGTTTCTGGGTGAGCAAAAACAGGAAGGCAAAATGCCGCAAA
AAAGGGAATAAGGGCGACACGGAAATGTTGAATACTCATACTCTTCCTTTTTCAATATTATTGAAGCATT
TATCAGGGTTATTGTCTCATGAGCGGATACATATTTGAATGTATTTAGAAAAATAAACAAATAGGGGTTC
CGCGCACATTTCCCCGAAAAGTGCCACCTGACGTCGACGGATCGGGAGATCAACTTGTTTATTGCAGCTT
ATAATGGTTACAAATAAAGCAATAGCATCACAAATTTCACAAATAAAGCATTTTTTTCACTGCATTCTAG
TTGTGGTTTGTCCAAACTCATCAATGTATCTTATCATGTCTGGATCAACTGGATAACTCAAGCTAACCAA
AATCATCCCAAACTTCCCACCCCATACCCTATTACCACTGCCAATTACCTGTGGTTTCATTTACTCTAAA
CCTGTGATTCCTCTGAATTATTTTCATTTTAAAGAAATTGTATTTGTTAAATATGTACTACAAACTTAGT
AGT
Features (pLannotate 1.2.2; 25 found; start..end, strand, type, name):
    377..634     +  LTR            5' LTR (truncated): truncated 5' long terminal repeat (LTR) from HIV-1
    681..806     +  misc_feature   HIV-1 Ψ: packaging signal of human immunodeficiency virus type 1
    790..1128    +  CDS            HIV-1 gag (fragment): gag protein from human immunodeficiency virus 1; gag
   1303..1536    +  misc_feature   RRE: The Rev response element (RRE) of HIV-1 allows for Rev-dependent mRNA export from the nucleus to the cytoplasm.
   1913..2013    +  CDS            Rev (fragment): human immunodeficiency virus 1 (HIV-1) Rev protein; rev; enhances nuclear export of unspliced and incompletely spliced viral mRNAs
   2028..2143    +  misc_feature   cPPT/CTS: central polypurine tract and central termination sequence of HIV-1 (lacking the first T)
   2201..2504    +  enhancer       CMV enhancer: human cytomegalovirus immediate early enhancer
   2505..2708    +  promoter       CMV promoter: human cytomegalovirus (CMV) immediate early promoter
   2827..2850    +  CDS            FLAG: FLAG® epitope tag, followed by an enterokinase cleavage site
   2851..4506    +  CDS            SMAD4: SMAD4_HUMAN - Also known as DPC4, MADH4. Experimental evidence at protein level: Swiss-Prot protein existence level 1. In muscle physiology, plays a central role in the balance between atrophy and hypertrophy. When recruited by MSTN, promotes atrophy response via phosphorylated SMAD2/4. MSTN decrease causes SMAD4 release and subsequent recruitment by the BMP pathway to promote hypertrophy via phosphorylated SMAD1/5/8. Acts synergistically with SMAD1 and YY1 in bone morphogenetic protein (BMP)-mediated cardiac- specific gene expression. Binds to SMAD binding elements (SBEs) (5'- GTCT/AGAC-3') w
   4519..4538    -  misc_feature   MCS (fragment): pBluescript multiple cloning site
   4658..5120    +  misc_feature   IRES: internal ribosome entry site (IRES) of the encephalomyocarditis virus (EMCV)
   5158..6178    +  CDS            HygR (fragment): aminoglycoside phosphotransferase from E. coli; aph(4)-Ia; confers resistance to hygromycin
   6192..6780    +  misc_feature   WPRE: woodchuck hepatitis virus posttranscriptional regulatory element
   6797..7315    +  CDS            nef (fragment): NEF_HV1BR - Experimental evidence at protein level: Swiss-Prot protein existence level 1. Extracellular Nef protein targets CD4(+) T-lymphocytes for apoptosis by interacting with CXCR4 surface receptors (PubMed:14990729). From Human immunodeficiency virus type 1 group M subtype B (isolate BRU/LAI) (HIV-1).
   7363..7620    +  LTR            5' LTR (truncated): truncated 5' long terminal repeat (LTR) from HIV-1
   7772..7788    -  protein_bind   lac operator: The lac repressor binds to the lac operator to inhibit transcription in E. coli. This inhibition can be relieved by adding lactose or isopropyl-β-D-thiogalactopyranoside (IPTG). lac repressor encoded by lacI
   7796..7826    -  promoter       lac promoter: promoter for the E. coli lac operon
   7841..7862    -  protein_bind   CAP binding site: CAP binding activates transcription in the presence of cAMP. E. coli catabolite activator protein
   7875..7967    -  CDS            lacI (fragment): lac repressor; lacI; The lac repressor binds to the lac operator to inhibit transcription in E. coli. This inhibition can be relieved by adding lactose or isopropyl-β-D-thiogalactopyranoside (IPTG).
   8150..8738    -  rep_origin     ori: high-copy-number ColE1/pMB1/pBR322/pUC origin of replication
   8909..9769    -  CDS            AmpR: β-lactamase; bla; confers resistance to ampicillin, carbenicillin, and related antibiotics
   9770..9874    -  promoter       AmpR promoter: bla
   9922..10056   +  polyA_signal   SV40 poly(A) signal: SV40 polyadenylation signal
  10223..329     +  CDS            nef (fragment) (across the origin): NEF_HV1BR - Experimental evidence at protein level: Swiss-Prot protein existence level 1. Extracellular Nef protein targets CD4(+) T-lymphocytes for apoptosis by interacting with CXCR4 surface receptors (PubMed:14990729). From Human immunodeficiency virus type 1 group M subtype B (isolate BRU/LAI) (HIV-1).
