[The description below was written by a language model from this plasmid's Addgene catalogue record and pLannotate feature annotations shown in this document.]
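Description:
pLVX-IRES Hyg SMAD4 is an HIV-1-based lentiviral transfer plasmid built on the pLVX-IRES-Hyg backbone for constitutive expression of Flag-tagged human SMAD4 in mammalian cells. In bacteria it is maintained through a high-copy ColE1/pUC-type origin and selected with ampicillin via the β-lactamase gene. Remnants of lac regulatory sequence and an SV40 polyadenylation signal also lie in the plasmid backbone outside the viral region.

The viral cassette is flanked by two HIV-1 LTR elements, both annotated by the automated feature caller as truncated 5' LTRs, each adjacent to nef-derived sequence. Between them are the Ψ packaging signal with a partial gag fragment, the Rev response element for Rev-dependent nuclear export of the genomic RNA, and the cPPT/CTS, which aids nuclear import of the reverse-transcribed genome. Because the structural and enzymatic viral genes are absent, these functions must be supplied in trans to make particles.

Expression is driven by the human CMV immediate-early enhancer and promoter. This produces a single bicistronic transcript. The first cistron is an N-terminal FLAG epitope fused directly to the SMAD4 coding sequence. It is followed by an EMCV IRES that permits cap-independent translation of the hygromycin phosphotransferase gene. Hygromycin resistance is therefore linked to the SMAD4 transcript, which makes stably transduced, SMAD4-expressing populations easier to select. A WPRE downstream of the marker enhances transcript stability and expression.

SMAD4 is the common mediator SMAD in TGF-β and BMP signalling. The construct suits restoring or overexpressing SMAD4 in cultured cells, with the Flag tag allowing detection or immunoprecipitation. It comes from work on TGF-β-mediated tumour suppression.
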