Addgene plasmid #107128: pLVX-IRES Hyg SMAD4
Purpose: Constitutive Flag-tagged SMAD4 expression in Mammalian cells
Depositing lab: Joan Massague. Depositing organization: Memorial Sloan-Kettering Cancer Center. Publication: TGF-beta Tumor Suppression through a Lethal EMT. David CJ, Huang YH, Chen M, Su J, Zou Y, Bardeesy N, Iacobuzio-Donahue CA, Massague J. Cell. 2016 Feb 25;164(5):1015-30. doi: 10.1016/j.cell.2016.01.009. Epub 2016 Feb 18. PubMed 26898331.
Backbone
  Vector backbone: pLVX-IRES-Hyg
  Vector type: Lentiviral
  Selectable markers: Hygromycin
Growth in bacteria
  Bacterial resistance: Ampicillin, 100 μg/mL
  Growth temperature: 37°C
  Growth strain: NEB Stable
  Copy number: Unknown
Gene/Insert
  Gene/Insert name: SMAD4
  Species: H. sapiens (human)
  Insert size (bp): 1700
  Entrez Gene: SMAD4 (a.k.a. DPC4, JIP, MADH4, MYHRS)
  Tag / fusion protein: Flag (N terminal on insert)
  Cloning method: Unknown
  Sequencing primers: 5′ EcoRI; 3′ BamHI
Terms and licenses: Academic/Nonprofit Terms; Industry Terms: Not Available to Industry
How to cite: pLVX-IRES Hyg SMAD4 was a gift from Joan Massague (Addgene plasmid # 107128 ; http://n2t.net/addgene:107128 ; RRID:Addgene_107128)
